Addgene plasmid #26830: pXP216
Purpose: (Empty Backbone)
Depositing lab: Nancy DaSilva & Suzanne Sandmeyer. Depositing organization: University of California, Irvine. Publication: A vector set for systematic metabolic engineering in Saccharomyces cerevisiae. Fang F, Salmon K, Shen MW, Aeling KA, Ito E, Irwin B, Tran UP, Hatfield GW, Da Silva NA, Sandmeyer S. Yeast. 2011 Feb;28(2):123-36. doi: 10.1002/yea.1824. Epub 2010 Oct 8. PubMed 20936606.
Backbone
  Vector backbone: pUC18
  Backbone size (bp): 6115
  Modifications to backbone: N/A
  Vector type: Yeast Expression, Cre/Lox
  Selectable markers: TRP1
Growth in bacteria
  Bacterial resistance: Ampicillin, 100 μg/mL
  Growth temperature: 37°C
  Growth strain: DH5alpha
  Copy number: High Copy
Gene/Insert
  Gene/Insert name: None
  Cloning method: Restriction Enzyme; 5′ cloning site SpeI (not destroyed); 3′ cloning site XhoI (not destroyed)
  Sequencing primers: 5′ N/A
Terms and licenses: Academic/Nonprofit Terms; Industry Terms: Not Available to Industry
How to cite: pXP216 was a gift from Nancy DaSilva & Suzanne Sandmeyer (Addgene plasmid # 26830 ; http://n2t.net/addgene:26830 ; RRID:Addgene_26830)
