[The description below was written by a language model from this plasmid's Addgene catalogue record and pLannotate feature annotations shown in this document.]
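Description:
pXP216 is an empty yeast expression backbone of 6,115 bp built on pUC18, part of a vector set designed for systematic metabolic engineering in Saccharomyces cerevisiae. It is an E. coli–yeast shuttle plasmid. In bacteria it replicates at high copy from the ColE1/pUC-type origin and is selected through the β-lactamase (AmpR) gene. In yeast it is maintained episomally by the 2μ origin, which normally supports multicopy propagation, and is selected by complementation of tryptophan auxotrophy with the TRP1 marker driven by its own promoter. Remnants of the pUC18 parent are scattered through the sequence, including lacZα and polylinker fragments, the lac promoter and operator, the CAP binding site, and short lacI, bom and rop fragments. These appear to be leftovers of the parent plasmid and are not annotated as intact genes.

The TRP1 cassette is flanked by two loxP sites in the same orientation, so Cre recombinase can excise the marker. This accounts for the Cre/Lox classification and allows the marker to be recycled for further rounds of strain engineering. No insert is present; genes of interest are cloned between SpeI and XhoI sites, both of which are preserved. The annotation identifies a CYC1 transcription terminator, which would lie downstream of an inserted coding sequence. It is followed by an unannotated stretch of roughly 700 bp, sitting between two split AmpR promoter fragments, where a yeast promoter would be expected. Neither the catalogue fields nor the feature table names that promoter, so its identity is not stated in the record. The plasmid is meant as a recipient vector for expressing cloned genes in trp1 yeast strains.
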