Features (pLannotate 1.2.2; 20 found; start..end, strand, type, name):
    137..236     +  misc_feature   bom (fragment): basis of mobility region from pBR322
    242..396     -  CDS            lacZα (fragment): LacZα fragment of β-galactosidase; lacZ fragment
    399..439     -  misc_feature   MCS (fragment): pUC18/19 multiple cloning site
    440..473     +  protein_bind   loxP: Cre-mediated recombination occurs in the 8-bp core sequence (GCATACAT). Cre recombinase
    608..755     +  promoter       TRP1 promoter: S. cerevisiae TRP1
    756..1430    +  CDS            TRP1: phosphoribosylanthranilate isomerase, required for tryptophan biosynthesis; S. cerevisiae TRP1; yeast auxotrophic marker
   1479..1512    +  protein_bind   loxP: Cre-mediated recombination occurs in the 8-bp core sequence (GCATACAT). Cre recombinase
   1513..1534    -  misc_feature   MCS (fragment): pUC18/19 multiple cloning site
   1539..2881    +  rep_origin     2μ ori: yeast 2μ plasmid origin of replication
   2881..2901    -  CDS            lacZα (fragment): LacZα fragment of β-galactosidase; lacZ fragment
   2921..2937    -  protein_bind   lac operator: The lac repressor binds to the lac operator to inhibit transcription in E. coli. This inhibition can be relieved by adding lactose or isopropyl-β-D-thiogalactopyranoside (IPTG). lac repressor encoded by lacI
   2945..2975    -  promoter       lac promoter: promoter for the E. coli lac operon
   2990..3011    -  protein_bind   CAP binding site: CAP binding activates transcription in the presence of cAMP. E. coli catabolite activator protein
   3024..3116    -  CDS            lacI (fragment): lac repressor; lacI; The lac repressor binds to the lac operator to inhibit transcription in E. coli. This inhibition can be relieved by adding lactose or isopropyl-β-D-thiogalactopyranoside (IPTG).
   3299..3887    -  rep_origin     ori: high-copy-number ColE1/pMB1/pBR322/pUC origin of replication
   4058..4918    -  CDS            AmpR: β-lactamase; bla; confers resistance to ampicillin, carbenicillin, and related antibiotics
   4919..4938    -  promoter       AmpR promoter (fragment): bla
   4943..5190    -  terminator     CYC1 terminator: S. cerevisiae CYC1; transcription terminator for CYC1
   5930..6020    -  promoter       AmpR promoter (fragment): bla
   6115..35      +  CDS            rop (fragment) (across the origin): Rop protein, which maintains plasmids at low copy number; rop
>Addgene plasmid #26830 | pXP216 | depositor full sequence | sequence record 12698 | Author sequence
TCGCGCGTTTCGGTGATGACGGTGAAAACCTCTGACACATGCAGCTCCCGGAGACGGTCACAGCTTGTCT
GTAAGCGGATGCCGGGAGCAGACAAGCCCGTCAGGGCGCGTCAGCGGGTGTTGGCGGGTGTCGGGGCTGG
CTTAACTATGCGGCATCAGAGCAGATTGTACTGAGAGTGCACCATATGCGGTGTGAAATACCGCACAGAT
GCGTAAGGAGAAAATACCGCATCAGGCGCCATTCGCCATTCAGGCTGCGCAACTGTTGGGAAGGGCGATC
GGTGCGGGCCTCTTCGCTATTACGCCAGCTGGCGAAAGGGGGATGTGCTGCAAGGCGATTAAGTTGGGTA
ACGCCAGGGTTTTCCCAGTCACGACGTTGTAAAACGACGGCCAGTGCCAAGCTTGCATGCCTGCAGGTCG
ACTCTAGAGGATCCCCGGGATAACTTCGTATAGCATACATTATACGAAGTTATAACGACATTACTATATA
TATAATATAGGAAGCATTTAATAGAACAGCATCGTAATATATGTGTACTTTGCAGTTATGACGCCAGATG
GCAGTAGTGGAAGATATTCTTTATTGAAAAATAGCTTGTCACCTTACGTACAATCTTGATCCGGAGCTTT
TCTTTTTTTGCCGATTAAGAATTAATTCGGTCGAAAAAAGAAAAGGAGAGGGCCAAGAGGGAGGGCATTG
GTGACTATTGAGCACGTGAGTATACGTGATTAAGCACACAAAGGCAGCTTGGAGTATGTCTGTTATTAAT
TTCACAGGTAGTTCTGGTCCATTGGTGAAAGTTTGCGGCTTGCAGAGCACAGAGGCCGCAGAATGTGCTC
TAGATTCCGATGCTGACTTGCTGGGTATTATATGTGTGCCCAATAGAAAGAGAACAATTGACCCGGTTAT
TGCAAGGAAAATTTCAAGTCTTGTAAAAGCATATAAAAATAGTTCAGGCACTCCGAAATACTTGGTTGGC
GTGTTTCGTAATCAACCTAAGGAGGATGTTTTGGCTCTGGTCAATGATTACGGCATTGATATCGTCCAAC
TGCATGGAGATGAGTCGTGGCAAGAATACCAAGAGTTCCTCGGTTTGCCAGTTATTAAAAGACTCGTATT
TCCAAAAGACTGCAACATACTACTCAGTGCAGCTTCACAGAAACCTCATTCGTTTATTCCCTTGTTTGAT
TCAGAAGCAGGTGGGACAGGTGAACTTTTGGATTGGAACTCGATTTCTGACTGGGTTGGAAGGCAAGAGA
GCCCCGAAAGCTTACATTTTATGTTAGCTGGTGGACTGACGCCAGAAAATGTTGGTGATGCGCTTAGATT
AAATGGCGTTATTGGTGTTGATGTAAGCGGAGGTGTGGAGACAAATGGTGTAAAAGACTCTAACAAAATA
GCAAATTTCGTCAAAAATGCTAAGAAATAGGTTATTACTGAGTAGTATTTATTTAAGTATTGTTTGTGCA
CTTGCCTGATAACTTCGTATAGCATACATTATACGAAGTTATCCCGGGTACCGAGCTCGAATTCGTATGA
TCCAATATCAAAGGAAATGATAGCATTGAAGGATGAGACTAATCCAATTGAGGAGTGGCAGCATATAGAA
CAGCTAAAGGGTAGTGCTGAAGGAAGCATACGATACCCCGCATGGAATGGGATAATATCACAGGAGGTAC
TAGACTACCTTTCATCCTACATAAATAGACGCATATAAGTACGCATTTAAGCATAAACACGCACTATGCC
GTTCTTCTCATGTATATATATATACAGGCAACACGCAGATATAGGTGCGACGTGAACAGTGAGCTGTATG
TGCGCAGCTCGCGTTGCATTTTCGGAAGCGCTCGTTTTCGGAAACGCTTTGAAGTTCCTATTCCGAAGTT
CCTATTCTCTAGAAAGTATAGGAACTTCAGAGCGCTTTTGAAAACCAAAAGCGCTCTGAAGACGCACTTT
CAAAAAACCAAAAACGCACCGGACTGTAACGAGCTACTAAAATATTGCGAATACCGCTTCCACAAACATT
GCTCAAAAGTATCTCTTTGCTATATATCTCTGTGCTATATCCCTATATAACCTACCCATCCACCTTTCGC
TCCTTGAACTTGCATCTAAACTCGACCTCTACATTTTTTATGTTTATCTCTAGTATTACTCTTTAGACAA
AAAAATTGTAGTAAGAACTATTCATAGAGTGAATCGAAAACAATACGAAAATGTAAACATTTCCTATACG
TAGTATATAGAGACAAAATAGAAGAAACCGTTCATAATTTTCTGACCAATGAAGAATCATCAACGCTATC
ACTTTCTGTTCACAAAGTATGCGCAATCCACATCGGTATAGAATATAATCGGGGATGCCTTTATCTTGAA
AAAATGCACCCGCAGCTTCGCTAGTAATCAGTAAACGCGGGAAGTGGAGTCAGGCTTTTTTTATGGAAGA
GAAAATAGACACCAAAGTAGCCTTCTTCTAACCTTAACGGACCTACAGTGCAAAAAGTTATCAAGAGACT
GCATTATAGAGCGCACAAAGGAGAAAAAAAGTAATCTAAGATGCTTTGTTAGAAAAATAGCGCTCTCGGG
ATGCATTTTTGTAGAACAAAAAAGAAGTATAGATTCTTTGTTGGTAAAATAGCGCTCTCGCGTTGCATTT
CTGTTCTGTAAAAATGCAGCTCAGATTCTTTGTTTGAAAAATTAGCGCTCTCGCGTTGCATTTTTGTTTT
ACAAAAATGAAGCACAGATTCTTCGTTGGTAAAATAGCGCTTTCGCGTTGCATTTCTGTTCTGTAAAAAT
GCAGCTCAGATTCTTTGTTTGAAAAATTAGCGCTCTCGCGTTGCATTTTTGTTCTACAAAATGAAGCACA
GATGCTTCGTTGAATTCGTAATCATGGTCATAGCTGTTTCCTGTGTGAAATTGTTATCCGCTCACAATTC
CACACAACATACGAGCCGGAAGCATAAAGTGTAAAGCCTGGGGTGCCTAATGAGTGAGCTAACTCACATT
AATTGCGTTGCGCTCACTGCCCGCTTTCCAGTCGGGAAACCTGTCGTGCCAGCTGCATTAATGAATCGGC
CAACGCGCGGGGAGAGGCGGTTTGCGTATTGGGCGCTCTTCCGCTTCCTCGCTCACTGACTCGCTGCGCT
CGGTCGTTCGGCTGCGGCGAGCGGTATCAGCTCACTCAAAGGCGGTAATACGGTTATCCACAGAATCAGG
GGATAACGCAGGAAAGAACATGTGAGCAAAAGGCCAGCAAAAGGCCAGGAACCGTAAAAAGGCCGCGTTG
CTGGCGTTTTTCCATAGGCTCCGCCCCCCTGACGAGCATCACAAAAATCGACGCTCAAGTCAGAGGTGGC
GAAACCCGACAGGACTATAAAGATACCAGGCGTTTCCCCCTGGAAGCTCCCTCGTGCGCTCTCCTGTTCC
GACCCTGCCGCTTACCGGATACCTGTCCGCCTTTCTCCCTTCGGGAAGCGTGGCGCTTTCTCATAGCTCA
CGCTGTAGGTATCTCAGTTCGGTGTAGGTCGTTCGCTCCAAGCTGGGCTGTGTGCACGAACCCCCCGTTC
AGCCCGACCGCTGCGCCTTATCCGGTAACTATCGTCTTGAGTCCAACCCGGTAAGACACGACTTATCGCC
ACTGGCAGCAGCCACTGGTAACAGGATTAGCAGAGCGAGGTATGTAGGCGGTGCTACAGAGTTCTTGAAG
TGGTGGCCTAACTACGGCTACACTAGAAGGACAGTATTTGGTATCTGCGCTCTGCTGAAGCCAGTTACCT
TCGGAAAAAGAGTTGGTAGCTCTTGATCCGGCAAACAAACCACCGCTGGTAGCGGTGGTTTTTTTGTTTG
CAAGCAGCAGATTACGCGCAGAAAAAAAGGATCTCAAGAAGATCCTTTGATCTTTTCTACGGGGTCTGAC
GCTCAGTGGAACGAAAACTCACGTTAAGGGATTTTGGTCATGAGATTATCAAAAAGGATCTTCACCTAGA
TCCTTTTAAATTAAAAATGAAGTTTTAAATCAATCTAAAGTATATATGAGTAAACTTGGTCTGACAGTTA
CCAATGCTTAATCAGTGAGGCACCTATCTCAGCGATCTGTCTATTTCGTTCATCCATAGTTGCCTGACTC
CCCGTCGTGTAGATAACTACGATACGGGAGGGCTTACCATCTGGCCCCAGTGCTGCAATGATACCGCGAG
ACCCACGCTCACCGGCTCCAGATTTATCAGCAATAAACCAGCCAGCCGGAAGGGCCGAGCGCAGAAGTGG
TCCTGCAACTTTATCCGCCTCCATCCAGTCTATTAATTGTTGCCGGGAAGCTAGAGTAAGTAGTTCGCCA
GTTAATAGTTTGCGCAACGTTGTTGCCATTGCTACAGGCATCGTGGTGTCACGCTCGTCGTTTGGTATGG
CTTCATTCAGCTCCGGTTCCCAACGATCAAGGCGAGTTACATGATCCCCCATGTTGTGCAAAAAAGCGGT
TAGCTCCTTCGGTCCTCCGATCGTTGTCAGAAGTAAGTTGGCCGCAGTGTTATCACTCATGGTTATGGCA
GCACTGCATAATTCTCTTACTGTCATGCCATCCGTAAGATGCTTTTCTGTGACTGGTGAGTACTCAACCA
AGTCATTCTGAGAATAGTGTATGCGGCGACCGAGTTGCTCTTGCCCGGCGTCAATACGGGATAATACCGC
GCCACATAGCAGAACTTTAAAAGTGCTCATCATTGGAAAACGTTCTTCGGGGCGAAAACTCTCAAGGATC
TTACCGCTGTTGAGATCCAGTTCGATGTAACCCACTCGTGCACCCAACTGATCTTCAGCATCTTTTACTT
TCACCAGCGTTTCTGGGTGAGCAAAAACAGGAAGGCAAAATGCCGCAAAAAAGGGAATAAGGGCGACACG
GAAATGTTGAATACTCATACTCTTCCTTTTTCAATATTGGCCGCAAATTAAAGCCTTCGAGCGTCCCAAA
ACCTTCTCAAGCAAGGTTTTCAGTATAATGTTACATGCGTACACGCGTCTGTACAGAAAAAAAAGAAAAA
TTTGAAATATAAATAACGTTCTTAATACTAACATAACTATAAAAAAATAAATAGGGACCTAGACTTCAGG
TTGTCTAACTCCTTCCTTTTCGGTTAGAGCGGATGTGGGGGGAGGGCGTGAATGTAAGCGTGACATAACT
AATTACATGACTCGAGTGCGCAGATATCACTAGTATATTTGTTGTAAAAAGTAGATAATTACTTCCTTGA
TGATCTGTAAAAAAGAGAAAAAGAAAGCATCTAAGAACTTGAAAAACTACGAATTAGAAAAGACCAAATA
TGTATTTCTTGCATTGACCAATTTATGCAAGTTTATATATATGTAAATGTAAGTTTCACGAGGTTCTACT
AAACTAAACCACCCCCTTGGTTAGAAGAAAAGAGTGTGTGAGAACAGGCTGTTGTTGTCACACGATTCGG
ACAATTCTGTTTGAAAGAGAGAGAGTAACAGTACGATCGAACGAACTTTGCTCTGGAGATCACAGTGGGC
ATCATAGCATGTGGTACTAAACCCTTTCCCGCCATTCCAGAACCTTCGATTGCTTGTTACAAAACCTGTG
AGCCGTCGCTAGGACCTTGTTGTGTGACGAAATTGGAAGCTGCAATCAATAGGAAGACAGGAAGTCGAGC
GTGTCTGGGTTTTTTCAGTTTTGTTCTTTTTGCAAACAAATCACGAGCGACGGTAATTTCTTTCTCGATA
AGAGGCCACGTGCTTTATGAGGGTAACATCAATTCAAGAAGGAGGGAAACACTTCCTTTTTCTGGCCCTG
ATAATAGTATGAGGGTGAAGCCAAAATAAAGGATTCGCGCCCAAATCGGCATCTTTAAATGCAGGTATGC
GATAGTTCCTCACTCTTTCCTTACTCACGAGTAATTCTTGCAAATGCCTAATATTATTGAAGCATTTATC
AGGGTTATTGTCTCATGAGCGGATACATATTTGAATGTATTTAGAAAAATAAACAAATAGGGGTTCCGCG
CACATTTCCCCGAAAAGTGCCACCTGACGTCTAAGAAACCATTATTATCATGACATTAACCTATAAAAAT
AGGCGTATCACGAGGCCCTTTCGTC
