>Addgene plasmid #26830 | pXP216 | addgene partial sequence | sequence record 33063 | 26830 with M13pUC-fwd
GGTCGACTCTAGAGGATCCCCGGGATAACTTCGTATAGCATACATTATACGAAGTTATAACGACATTACT
ATATATATAATATAGGAAGCATTTAATAGAACAGCATCGTAATATATGTGTACTTTGCAGTTATGACGCC
AGATGGCAGTAGTGGAAGATATTCTTTATTGAAAAATAGCTTGTCACCTTACGTACAATCTTGATCCGGA
GCTTTTCTTTTTTTGCCGATTAAGAATTAATTCGGTCGAAAAAAGAAAAGGAGAGGGCCAAGAGGGAGGG
CATTGGTGACTATTGAGCACGTGAGTATACGTGATTAAGCACACAAAGGCAGCTTGGAGTATGTCTGTTA
TTAATTTCACAGGTAGTTCTGGTCCATTGGTGAAAGTTTGCGGCTTGCAGAGCACAGAGGCCGCAGAATG
TGCTCTAGATTCCGATGCTGACTTGCTGGGTATTATATGTGTGCCCAATAGAAAGAGAACAATTGACCCG
GTTATTGCAAGGAAAATTTCAAGTCTTGTAAAAGCATATAAAAATAGTTCAGGCACTCCGAAATACTTGG
TTGGCGTGTTTCGTAATCAACCTAAGGAGGATGTTTTGGCTCTGGTCAATGATTACGGCATTGATATCGT
CCAACTGCATGGAGATGAGTCGTGGCAAGAATACCAAGAGTTCCTCGGTTTGCCAGTTATTAAAAGACTC
GTATTTCCAAAAGACTGCAACATACTACTCAGTGCAGCTTCACAGAAACCTCATTCGTTTATTCCCTTGT
TTGATTCAGAAGCAGGTGGGACAGGTGAACTTTTGGATTGGAACTCGATTTCTGACTGGGTTGGAAGGCA
AGAGAGCCCCGAAAGCTTACATTTTATGTTAGCTGGTGGACTGACGCC
